>Addgene plasmid #171436 | pcDNA3.1(+)-HaloTag N58-(GGS)X6-Lifeact | depositor full sequence | sequence record 332444 | Full Sequence
GACGGATCGGGAGATCTCCCGATCCCCTATGGTGCACTCTCAGTACAATCTGCTCTGATGCCGCATAGTT
AAGCCAGTATCTGCTCCCTGCTTGTGTGTTGGAGGTCGCTGAGTAGTGCGCGAGCAAAATTTAAGCTACA
ACAAGGCAAGGCTTGACCGACAATTGCATGAAGAATCTGCTTAGGGTTAGGCGTTTTGCGCTGCTTCGCG
ATGTACGGGCCAGATATACGCGTTGACATTGATTATTGACTAGTTATTAATAGTAATCAATTACGGGGTC
ATTAGTTCATAGCCCATATATGGAGTTCCGCGTTACATAACTTACGGTAAATGGCCCGCCTGGCTGACCG
CCCAACGACCCCCGCCCATTGACGTCAATAATGACGTATGTTCCCATAGTAACGCCAATAGGGACTTTCC
ATTGACGTCAATGGGTGGAGTATTTACGGTAAACTGCCCACTTGGCAGTACATCAAGTGTATCATATGCC
AAGTACGCCCCCTATTGACGTCAATGACGGTAAATGGCCCGCCTGGCATTATGCCCAGTACATGACCTTA
TGGGACTTTCCTACTTGGCAGTACATCTACGTATTAGTCATCGCTATTACCATGGTGATGCGGTTTTGGC
AGTACATCAATGGGCGTGGATAGCGGTTTGACTCACGGGGATTTCCAAGTCTCCACCCCATTGACGTCAA
TGGGAGTTTGTTTTGGCACCAAAATCAACGGGACTTTCCAAAATGTCGTAACAACTCCGCCCCATTGACG
CAAATGGGCGGTAGGCGTGTACGGTGGGAGGTCTATATAAGCAGAGCTCTCTGGCTAACTAGAGAACCCA
CTGCTTACTGGCTTATCGAAATTAATACGACTCACTATAGGGAGACCCAAGCTGGCTAGCGTTTAAACTT
AAGCTTATGGGCAGCGAAATTGGCACAGGCTTCCCGTTCGACCCGCATTACGTTGAGGTGCTGGGCGAGC
GCATGCACTATGTGGACGTGGGTCCGCGTGACGGTACCCCTGTGCTGTTCCTGCATGGTAACCCGACCAG
CAGCTACGTGTGGCGCAACATTATCCCGCACGTGGCCCCGGGATCCGGCGGTTCTGGAGGCTCCGGCGGT
TCAGGGGGATCGGGCGGCTCAGGCGGCTCTGAATTCATGGGCGTGGCCGACTTGATCAAGAAGTTCGAGT
CCATCTCCAAGGAGGAGTAATCTAGAGGGCCCGTTTAAACCCGCTGATCAGCCTCGACTGTGCCTTCTAG
TTGCCAGCCATCTGTTGTTTGCCCCTCCCCCGTGCCTTCCTTGACCCTGGAAGGTGCCACTCCCACTGTC
CTTTCCTAATAAAATGAGGAAATTGCATCGCATTGTCTGAGTAGGTGTCATTCTATTCTGGGGGGTGGGG
TGGGGCAGGACAGCAAGGGGGAGGATTGGGAAGACAATAGCAGGCATGCTGGGGATGCGGTGGGCTCTAT
GGCTTCTGAGGCGGAAAGAACCAGCTGGGGCTCTAGGGGGTATCCCC
[124 nt withheld, positions 1518-1641]
C
[91 nt withheld, positions 1643-1733]
A
[49 nt withheld, positions 1735-1783]
CCTTTGACGTTGGAGTCCACGTTCTTT
[37 nt withheld, positions 1811-1847]
ACCCTATCTCGGTCTATTCTTTTGATTTATAAGGGATTTTGCCGATTTCGGCCTATTGGTTAAAAAATGA
GCTGATTTAACAAAAATTTAACGCGAATTAATTCTGTGGAATGTGTGTCAGTTAGGGTGTGGAAAGTCCC
CAGGCTCCCCAGCAGGCAGAAGTATGCAAAGCATGCATCTCAATTAGTCAGCAACCAGGTGTGGAAAGTC
CCCAGGCTCCCCAGCAGGCAGAAGTATGCAAAGCATGCATCTCAATTAGTCAGCAACCATAGTCCCGCCC
CTAACTCCGCCCATCCCGCCCCTAACTCCGCCCAGTTCCGCCCATTCTCCGCCCCATGGCTGACTAATTT
TTTTTATTTATGCAGAGGCCGAGGCCGCCTCTGCCTCTGAGCTATTCCAGAAGTAGTGAGGAGGCTTTTT
TGGAGGCCTAGGCTTTTGCAAAAAGCTCCCGGGAGCTTGTATATCCATTTTCGGATCTGATCAAGAGACA
GGATGAGGATCGTTTCGCATGATTGAACAAGATGGATTGCACGCAGGTTCTCCGGCCGCTTGGGTGGAGA
GGCTATTCGGCTATGACTGGGCACAACAGACAATCGGCTGCTCTGATGCCGCCGTGTTCCGGCTGTCAGC
GCAGGGGCGCCCGGTTCTTTTTGTCAAGACCGACCTGTCCGGTGCCCTGAATGAACTGCAGGACGAGGCA
GCGCGGCTATCGTGGCTGGCCACGACGGGCGTTCCTTGCGCAGCTGTGCTCGACGTTGTCACTGAAGCGG
GAAGGGACTGGCTGCTATTGGGCGAAGTGCCGGGGCAGGATCTCCTGTCATCTCACCTTGCTCCTGCCGA
GAAAGTATCCATCATGGCTGATGCAATGCGGCGGCTGCATACGCTTGATCCGGCTACCTGCCCATTCGAC
CACCAAGCGAAACATCGCATCGAGCGAGCACGTACTCGGATGGAAGCCGGTCTTGTCGATCAGGATGATC
TGGACGAAGAGCATCAGGGGCTCGCGCCAGCCGAACTGTTCGCCAGGCTCAAGGCGCGCATGCCCGACGG
CGAGGATCTCGTCGTGACCCATGGCGATGCCTGCTTGCCGAATATCATGGTGGAAAATGGCCGCTTTTCT
GGATTCATCGACTGTGGCCGGCTGGGTGTGGCGGACCGCTATCAGGACATAGCGTTGGCTACCCGTGATA
TTGCTGAAGAGCTTGGCGGCGAATGGGCTGACCGCTTCCTCGTGCTTTACGGTATCGCCGCTCCCGATTC
GCAGCGCATCGCCTTCTATCGCCTTCTTGACGAGTTCTTCTGAGCGGGACTCTGGGGTTCGAAATGACCG
ACCAAGCGACGCCCAACCTGCCATCACGAGATTTCGATTCCACCGCCGCCTTCTATGAAAGGTTGGGCTT
CGGAATCGTTTTCCGGGACGCCGGCTGGATGATCCTCCAGCGCGGGGATCTCATGCTGGAGTTCTTCGCC
CACCCCAACTTGTTTATTGCAGCTTATAATGGTTACAAATAAAGCAATAGCATCACAAATTTCACAAATA
AAGCATTTTTTTCACTGCATTCTAGTTGTGGTTTGTCCAAACTCATCAATGTATCTTATCATGTCTGTAT
ACCGTCGACCTCTAGCTAGAGCTTGGCGTAATCATGGTCATAGCTGTTTCCTGTGTGAAATTGTTATCCG
CTCACAATTCCACACAACATACGAGCCGGAAGCATAAAGTGTAAAGCCTGGGGTGCCTAATGAGTGAGCT
AACTCACATTAATTGCGTTGCGCTCACTGCCCGCTTTCCAGTCGGGAAACCTGTCGTGCCAGCTGCATTA
ATGAATCGGCCAACGCGCGGGGAGAGGCGGTTTGCGTATTGGGCGCTCTTCCGCTTCCTCGCTCACTGAC
TCGCTGCGCTCGGTCGTTCGGCTGCGGCGAGCGGTATCAGCTCACTCAAAGGCGGTAATACGGTTATCCA
CAGAATCAGGGGATAACGCAGGAAAGAACATGTGAGCAAAAGGCCAGCAAAAGGCCAGGAACCGTAAAAA
GGCCGCGTTGCTGGCGTTTTTCCATAGGCTCCGCCCCCCTGACGAGCATCACAAAAATCGACGCTCAAGT
CAGAGGTGGCGAAACCCGACAGGACTATAAAGATACCAGGCGTTTCCCCCTGGAAGCTCCCTCGTGCGCT
CTCCTGTTCCGACCCTGCCGCTTACCGGATACCTGTCCGCCTTTCTCCCTTCGGGAAGCGTGGCGCTTTC
TCATAGCTCACGCTGTAGGTATCTCAGTTCGGTGTAGGTCGTTCGCTCCAAGCTGGGCTGTGTGCACGAA
CCCCCCGTTCAGCCCGACCGCTGCGCCTTATCCGGTAACTATCGTCTTGAGTCCAACCCGGTAAGACACG
ACTTATCGCCACTGGCAGCAGCCACTGGTAACAGGATTAGCAGAGCGAGGTATGTAGGCGGTGCTACAGA
GTTCTTGAAGTGGTGGCCTAACTACGGCTACACTAGAAGAACAGTATTTGGTATCTGCGCTCTGCTGAAG
CCAGTTACCTTCGGAAAAAGAGTTGGTAGCTCTTGATCCGGCAAACAAACCACCGCTGGTAGCGGTTTTT
TTGTTTGCAAGCAGCAGATTACGCGCAGAAAAAAAGGATCTCAAGAAGATCCTTTGATCTTTTCTACGGG
GTCTGACGCTCAGTGGAACGAAAACTCACGTTAAGGGATTTTGGTCATGAGATTATCAAAAAGGATCTTC
ACCTAGATCCTTTTAAATTAAAAATGAAGTTTTAAATCAATCTAAAGTATATATGAGTAAACTTGGTCTG
ACAGTTACCAATGCTTAATCAGTGAGGCACCTATCTCAGCGATCTGTCTATTTCGTTCATCCATAGTTGC
CTGACTCCCCGTCGTGTAGATAACTACGATACGGGAGGGCTTACCATCTGGCCCCAGTGCTGCAATGATA
CCGCGAGACCCACGCTCACCGGCTCCAGATTTATCAGCAATAAACCAGCCAGCCGGAAGGGCCGAGCGCA
GAAGTGGTCCTGCAACTTTATCCGCCTCCATCCAGTCTATTAATTGTTGCCGGGAAGCTAGAGTAAGTAG
TTCGCCAGTTAATAGTTTGCGCAACGTTGTTGCCATTGCTACAGGCATCGTGGTGTCACGCTCGTCGTTT
GGTATGGCTTCATTCAGCTCCGGTTCCCAACGATCAAGGCGAGTTACATGATCCCCCATGTTGTGCAAAA
AAGCGGTTAGCTCCTTCGGTCCTCCGATCGTTGTCAGAAGTAAGTTGGCCGCAGTGTTATCACTCATGGT
TATGGCAGCACTGCATAATTCTCTTACTGTCATGCCATCCGTAAGATGCTTTTCTGTGACTGGTGAGTAC
TCAACCAAGTCATTCTGAGAATAGTGTATGCGGCGACCGAGTTGCTCTTGCCCGGCGTCAATACGGGATA
ATACCGCGCCACATAGCAGAACTTTAAAAGTGCTCATCATTGGAAAACGTTCTTCGGGGCGAAAACTCTC
AAGGATCTTACCGCTGTTGAGATCCAGTTCGATGTAACCCACTCGTGCACCCAACTGATCTTCAGCATCT
TTTACTTTCACCAGCGTTTCTGGGTGAGCAAAAACAGGAAGGCAAAATGCCGCAAAAAAGGGAATAAGGG
CGACACGGAAATGTTGAATACTCATACTCTTCCTTTTTCAATATTATTGAAGCATTTATCAGGGTTATTG
TCTCATGAGCGGATACATATTTGAATGTATTTAGAAAAATAAACAAATAGGGGTTCCGCGCACATTTCCC
CGAAAAGTGCCACCTGACGTC
Features (pLannotate 1.2.2; 20 found; start..end, strand, type, name):
     28..80      -  misc_feature   bom (fragment): basis of mobility region from pBR322
    235..614     +  enhancer       CMV enhancer: human cytomegalovirus immediate early enhancer
    615..818     +  promoter       CMV promoter: human cytomegalovirus (CMV) immediate early promoter
    814..847     +  LTR            5' LTR (truncated) (fragment): truncated 5' long terminal repeat (LTR) from HIV-1
    863..881     +  promoter       T7 promoter: promoter for bacteriophage T7 RNA polymerase
    923..1090    +  CDS            dhaA (fragment): DHAA_PSEPV - Experimental evidence at protein level: Swiss-Prot protein existence level 1. Catalyzes hydrolytic cleavage of carbon-halogen bonds in halogenated aliphatic compounds, leading to the formation of the corresponding primary alcohols, halide ions and protons. Has a broad substrate specificity, as it is able to dehalogenate mono- and di- chlorinated and brominated alkanes (up to at least C10), and the two isomers of 1,3-dichloropropene to 3-chloroallyl alcohol; the highest activity was found with 1,2-dibromoethane, while no activity was observed with the analog 1,2-dichloroethane. Fro
   1248..1472    +  polyA_signal   bGH poly(A) signal: bovine growth hormone polyadenylation signal
   1476..1497    +  promoter       SV40 promoter (fragment): SV40 enhancer and early promoter
   1518..1946    +  rep_origin     f1 ori (sequence partly withheld): f1 bacteriophage origin of replication; arrow indicates direction of (+) strand synthesis
   1960..2289    +  promoter       SV40 promoter: SV40 enhancer and early promoter
   2356..3147    +  CDS            neo: KKA2_KLEPN - Also known as kan, nptII. Experimental evidence at protein level: Swiss-Prot protein existence level 1. Resistance to kanamycin, neomycin, paromomycin, ribostamycin, butirosin and gentamicin B. From Klebsiella pneumoniae.
   3171..3329    +  CDS            ble (fragment): BLE_KLEPN - Experimental evidence at protein level: Swiss-Prot protein existence level 1. Binding protein with a strong affinity to the bleomycin family of antibiotics. Binds to CL990; an antimitotic-antibiotic compound. From Klebsiella pneumoniae.
   3324..3445    +  polyA_signal   SV40 poly(A) signal: SV40 polyadenylation signal
   3518..3534    -  protein_bind   lac operator: The lac repressor binds to the lac operator to inhibit transcription in E. coli. This inhibition can be relieved by adding lactose or isopropyl-β-D-thiogalactopyranoside (IPTG). lac repressor encoded by lacI
   3542..3572    -  promoter       lac promoter: promoter for the E. coli lac operon
   3587..3608    -  protein_bind   CAP binding site: CAP binding activates transcription in the presence of cAMP. E. coli catabolite activator protein
   3621..3713    -  CDS            lacI (fragment): lac repressor; lacI; The lac repressor binds to the lac operator to inhibit transcription in E. coli. This inhibition can be relieved by adding lactose or isopropyl-β-D-thiogalactopyranoside (IPTG).
   3896..4481    -  rep_origin     ori: high-copy-number ColE1/pMB1/pBR322/pUC origin of replication
   4652..5512    -  CDS            AmpR: β-lactamase; bla; confers resistance to ampicillin, carbenicillin, and related antibiotics
   5513..5617    -  promoter       AmpR promoter: bla
