>Addgene plasmid #171436 | pcDNA3.1(+)-HaloTag N58-(GGS)X6-Lifeact | addgene full sequence | sequence record 338421 | Addgene NGS Result
GACGGATCGGGAGATCTCCCGATCCCCTATGGTGCACTCTCAGTACAATCTGCTCTGATGCCGCATAGTT
AAGCCAGTATCTGCTCCCTGCTTGTGTGTTGGAGGTCGCTGAGTAGTGCGCGAGCAAAATTTAAGCTACA
ACAAGGCAAGGCTTGACCGACAATTGCATGAAGAATCTGCTTAGGGTTAGGCGTTTTGCGCTGCTTCGCG
ATGTACGGGCCAGATATACGCGTTGACATTGATTATTGACTAGTTATTAATAGTAATCAATTACGGGGTC
ATTAGTTCATAGCCCATATATGGAGTTCCGCGTTACATAACTTACGGTAAATGGCCCGCCTGGCTGACCG
CCCAACGACCCCCGCCCATTGACGTCAATAATGACGTATGTTCCCATAGTAACGCCAATAGGGACTTTCC
ATTGACGTCAATGGGTGGAGTATTTACGGTAAACTGCCCACTTGGCAGTACATCAAGTGTATCATATGCC
AAGTACGCCCCCTATTGACGTCAATGACGGTAAATGGCCCGCCTGGCATTATGCCCAGTACATGACCTTA
TGGGACTTTCCTACTTGGCAGTACATCTACGTATTAGTCATCGCTATTACCATGGTGATGCGGTTTTGGC
AGTACATCAATGGGCGTGGATAGCGGTTTGACTCACGGGGATTTCCAAGTCTCCACCCCATTGACGTCAA
TGGGAGTTTGTTTTGGCACCAAAATCAACGGGACTTTCCAAAATGTCGTAACAACTCCGCCCCATTGACG
CAAATGGGCGGTAGGCGTGTACGGTGGGAGGTCTATATAAGCAGAGCTCTCTGGCTAACTAGAGAACCCA
CTGCTTACTGGCTTATCGAAATTAATACGACTCACTATAGGGAGACCCAAGCTGGCTAGCGTTTAAACTT
AAGCTTATGGGCAGCGAAATTGGCACAGGCTTCCCGTTCGACCCGCATTACGTTGAGGTGCTGGGCGAGC
GCATGCACTATGTGGACGTGGGTCCGCGTGACGGTACCCCTGTGCTGTTCCTGCATGGTAACCCGACCAG
CAGCTACGTGTGGCGCAACATTATCCCGCACGTGGCCCCGGGATCCGGCGGTTCTGGAGGCTCCGGCGGT
TCAGGGGGATCGGGCGGCTCAGGCGGCTCTGAATTCATGGGCGTGGCCGACTTGATCAAGAAGTTCGAGT
CCATCTCCAAGGAGGAGTAATCTAGAGGGCCCGTTTAAACCCGCTGATCAGCCTCGACTGTGCCTTCTAG
TTGCCAGCCATCTGTTGTTTGCCCCTCCCCCGTGCCTTCCTTGACCCTGGAAGGTGCCACTCCCACTGTC
CTTTCCTAATAAAATGAGGAAATTGCATCGCATTGTCTGAGTAGGTGTCATTCTATTCTGGGGGGTGGGG
TGGGGCAGGACAGCAAGGGGGAGGATTGGGAAGACAATAGCAGGCATGCTGGGGATGCGGTGGGCTCTAT
GGCTTCTGAGGCGGAAAGAACCAGCTGGGGCTCTAGGGGGTATCCCC
[124 nt withheld, positions 1518-1641]
C
[91 nt withheld, positions 1643-1733]
A
[49 nt withheld, positions 1735-1783]
CCTTTGACGTTGGAGTCCACGTTCTTT
[37 nt withheld, positions 1811-1847]
ACCCTATCTCGGTCTATTCTTTTGATTTATAAGGGATTTTGCCGATTTCGGCCTATTGGTTAAAAAATGA
GCTGATTTAACAAAAATTTAACGCGAATTAATTCTGTGGAATGTGTGTCAGTTAGGGTGTGGAAAGTCCC
CAGGCTCCCCAGCAGGCAGAAGTATGCAAAGCATGCATCTCAATTAGTCAGCAACCAGGTGTGGAAAGTC
CCCAGGCTCCCCAGCAGGCAGAAGTATGCAAAGCATGCATCTCAATTAGTCAGCAACCATAGTCCCGCCC
CTAACTCCGCCCATCCCGCCCCTAACTCCGCCCAGTTCCGCCCATTCTCCGCCCCATGGCTGACTAATTT
TTTTTATTTATGCAGAGGCCGAGGCCGCCTCTGCCTCTGAGCTATTCCAGAAGTAGTGAGGAGGCTTTTT
TGGAGGCCTAGGCTTTTGCAAAAAGCTCCCGGGAGCTTGTATATCCATTTTCGGATCTGATCAAGAGACA
GGATGAGGATCGTTTCGCATGATTGAACAAGATGGATTGCACGCAGGTTCTCCGGCCGCTTGGGTGGAGA
GGCTATTCGGCTATGACTGGGCACAACAGACAATCGGCTGCTCTGATGCCGCCGTGTTCCGGCTGTCAGC
GCAGGGGCGCCCGGTTCTTTTTGTCAAGACCGACCTGTCCGGTGCCCTGAATGAACTGCAGGACGAGGCA
GCGCGGCTATCGTGGCTGGCCACGACGGGCGTTCCTTGCGCAGCTGTGCTCGACGTTGTCACTGAAGCGG
GAAGGGACTGGCTGCTATTGGGCGAAGTGCCGGGGCAGGATCTCCTGTCATCTCACCTTGCTCCTGCCGA
GAAAGTATCCATCATGGCTGATGCAATGCGGCGGCTGCATACGCTTGATCCGGCTACCTGCCCATTCGAC
CACCAAGCGAAACATCGCATCGAGCGAGCACGTACTCGGATGGAAGCCGGTCTTGTCGATCAGGATGATC
TGGACGAAGAGCATCAGGGGCTCGCGCCAGCCGAACTGTTCGCCAGGCTCAAGGCGCGCATGCCCGACGG
CGAGGATCTCGTCGTGACCCATGGCGATGCCTGCTTGCCGAATATCATGGTGGAAAATGGCCGCTTTTCT
GGATTCATCGACTGTGGCCGGCTGGGTGTGGCGGACCGCTATCAGGACATAGCGTTGGCTACCCGTGATA
TTGCTGAAGAGCTTGGCGGCGAATGGGCTGACCGCTTCCTCGTGCTTTACGGTATCGCCGCTCCCGATTC
GCAGCGCATCGCCTTCTATCGCCTTCTTGACGAGTTCTTCTGAGCGGGACTCTGGGGTTCGAAATGACCG
ACCAAGCGACGCCCAACCTGCCATCACGAGATTTCGATTCCACCGCCGCCTTCTATGAAAGGTTGGGCTT
CGGAATCGTTTTCCGGGACGCCGGCTGGATGATCCTCCAGCGCGGGGATCTCATGCTGGAGTTCTTCGCC
CACCCCAACTTGTTTATTGCAGCTTATAATGGTTACAAATAAAGCAATAGCATCACAAATTTCACAAATA
AAGCATTTTTTTCACTGCATTCTAGTTGTGGTTTGTCCAAACTCATCAATGTATCTTATCATGTCTGTAT
ACCGTCGACCTCTAGCTAGAGCTTGGCGTAATCATGGTCATAGCTGTTTCCTGTGTGAAATTGTTATCCG
CTCACAATTCCACACAACATACGAGCCGGAAGCATAAAGTGTAAAGCCTGGGGTGCCTAATGAGTGAGCT
AACTCACATTAATTGCGTTGCGCTCACTGCCCGCTTTCCAGTCGGGAAACCTGTCGTGCCAGCTGCATTA
ATGAATCGGCCAACGCGCGGGGAGAGGCGGTTTGCGTATTGGGCGCTCTTCCGCTTCCTCGCTCACTGAC
TCGCTGCGCTCGGTCGTTCGGCTGCGGCGAGCGGTATCAGCTCACTCAAAGGCGGTAATACGGTTATCCA
CAGAATCAGGGGATAACGCAGGAAAGAACATGTGAGCAAAAGGCCAGCAAAAGGCCAGGAACCGTAAAAA
GGCCGCGTTGCTGGCGTTTTTCCATAGGCTCCGCCCCCCTGACGAGCATCACAAAAATCGACGCTCAAGT
CAGAGGTGGCGAAACCCGACAGGACTATAAAGATACCAGGCGTTTCCCCCTGGAAGCTCCCTCGTGCGCT
CTCCTGTTCCGACCCTGCCGCTTACCGGATACCTGTCCGCCTTTCTCCCTTCGGGAAGCGTGGCGCTTTC
TCATAGCTCACGCTGTAGGTATCTCAGTTCGGTGTAGGTCGTTCGCTCCAAGCTGGGCTGTGTGCACGAA
CCCCCCGTTCAGCCCGACCGCTGCGCCTTATCCGGTAACTATCGTCTTGAGTCCAACCCGGTAAGACACG
ACTTATCGCCACTGGCAGCAGCCACTGGTAACAGGATTAGCAGAGCGAGGTATGTAGGCGGTGCTACAGA
GTTCTTGAAGTGGTGGCCTAACTACGGCTACACTAGAAGAACAGTATTTGGTATCTGCGCTCTGCTGAAG
CCAGTTACCTTCGGAAAAAGAGTTGGTAGCTCTTGATCCGGCAAACAAACCACCGCTGGTAGCGGTGGTT
TTTTTGTTTGCAAGCAGCAGATTACGCGCAGAAAAAAAGGATCTCAAGAAGATCCTTTGATCTTTTCTAC
GGGGTCTGACGCTCAGTGGAACGAAAACTCACGTTAAGGGATTTTGGTCATGAGATTATCAAAAAGGATC
TTCACCTAGATCCTTTTAAATTAAAAATGAAGTTTTAAATCAATCTAAAGTATATATGAGTAAACTTGGT
CTGACAGTTACCAATGCTTAATCAGTGAGGCACCTATCTCAGCGATCTGTCTATTTCGTTCATCCATAGT
TGCCTGACTCCCCGTCGTGTAGATAACTACGATACGGGAGGGCTTACCATCTGGCCCCAGTGCTGCAATG
ATACCGCGAGACCCACGCTCACCGGCTCCAGATTTATCAGCAATAAACCAGCCAGCCGGAAGGGCCGAGC
GCAGAAGTGGTCCTGCAACTTTATCCGCCTCCATCCAGTCTATTAATTGTTGCCGGGAAGCTAGAGTAAG
TAGTTCGCCAGTTAATAGTTTGCGCAACGTTGTTGCCATTGCTACAGGCATCGTGGTGTCACGCTCGTCG
TTTGGTATGGCTTCATTCAGCTCCGGTTCCCAACGATCAAGGCGAGTTACATGATCCCCCATGTTGTGCA
AAAAAGCGGTTAGCTCCTTCGGTCCTCCGATCGTTGTCAGAAGTAAGTTGGCCGCAGTGTTATCACTCAT
GGTTATGGCAGCACTGCATAATTCTCTTACTGTCATGCCATCCGTAAGATGCTTTTCTGTGACTGGTGAG
TACTCAACCAAGTCATTCTGAGAATAGTGTATGCGGCGACCGAGTTGCTCTTGCCCGGCGTCAATACGGG
ATAATACCGCGCCACATAGCAGAACTTTAAAAGTGCTCATCATTGGAAAACGTTCTTCGGGGCGAAAACT
CTCAAGGATCTTACCGCTGTTGAGATCCAGTTCGATGTAACCCACTCGTGCACCCAACTGATCTTCAGCA
TCTTTTACTTTCACCAGCGTTTCTGGGTGAGCAAAAACAGGAAGGCAAAATGCCGCAAAAAAGGGAATAA
GGGCGACACGGAAATGTTGAATACTCATACTCTTCCTTTTTCAATATTATTGAAGCATTTATCAGGGTTA
TTGTCTCATGAGCGGATACATATTTGAATGTATTTAGAAAAATAAACAAATAGGGGTTCCGCGCACATTT
CCCCGAAAAGTGCCACCTGACGTC
Features (pLannotate 1.2.2; 20 found; start..end, strand, type, name):
     28..80      -  misc_feature   bom (fragment): basis of mobility region from pBR322
    235..614     +  enhancer       CMV enhancer: human cytomegalovirus immediate early enhancer
    615..818     +  promoter       CMV promoter: human cytomegalovirus (CMV) immediate early promoter
    814..847     +  LTR            5' LTR (truncated) (fragment): truncated 5' long terminal repeat (LTR) from HIV-1
    863..881     +  promoter       T7 promoter: promoter for bacteriophage T7 RNA polymerase
    923..1090    +  CDS            dhaA (fragment): DHAA_PSEPV - Experimental evidence at protein level: Swiss-Prot protein existence level 1. Catalyzes hydrolytic cleavage of carbon-halogen bonds in halogenated aliphatic compounds, leading to the formation of the corresponding primary alcohols, halide ions and protons. Has a broad substrate specificity, as it is able to dehalogenate mono- and di- chlorinated and brominated alkanes (up to at least C10), and the two isomers of 1,3-dichloropropene to 3-chloroallyl alcohol; the highest activity was found with 1,2-dibromoethane, while no activity was observed with the analog 1,2-dichloroethane. Fro
   1248..1472    +  polyA_signal   bGH poly(A) signal: bovine growth hormone polyadenylation signal
   1476..1497    +  promoter       SV40 promoter (fragment): SV40 enhancer and early promoter
   1518..1946    +  rep_origin     f1 ori (sequence partly withheld): f1 bacteriophage origin of replication; arrow indicates direction of (+) strand synthesis
   1960..2289    +  promoter       SV40 promoter: SV40 enhancer and early promoter
   2356..3147    +  CDS            neo: KKA2_KLEPN - Also known as kan, nptII. Experimental evidence at protein level: Swiss-Prot protein existence level 1. Resistance to kanamycin, neomycin, paromomycin, ribostamycin, butirosin and gentamicin B. From Klebsiella pneumoniae.
   3171..3329    +  CDS            ble (fragment): BLE_KLEPN - Experimental evidence at protein level: Swiss-Prot protein existence level 1. Binding protein with a strong affinity to the bleomycin family of antibiotics. Binds to CL990; an antimitotic-antibiotic compound. From Klebsiella pneumoniae.
   3324..3445    +  polyA_signal   SV40 poly(A) signal: SV40 polyadenylation signal
   3518..3534    -  protein_bind   lac operator: The lac repressor binds to the lac operator to inhibit transcription in E. coli. This inhibition can be relieved by adding lactose or isopropyl-β-D-thiogalactopyranoside (IPTG). lac repressor encoded by lacI
   3542..3572    -  promoter       lac promoter: promoter for the E. coli lac operon
   3587..3608    -  protein_bind   CAP binding site: CAP binding activates transcription in the presence of cAMP. E. coli catabolite activator protein
   3621..3713    -  CDS            lacI (fragment): lac repressor; lacI; The lac repressor binds to the lac operator to inhibit transcription in E. coli. This inhibition can be relieved by adding lactose or isopropyl-β-D-thiogalactopyranoside (IPTG).
   3896..4484    -  rep_origin     ori: high-copy-number ColE1/pMB1/pBR322/pUC origin of replication
   4655..5515    -  CDS            AmpR: β-lactamase; bla; confers resistance to ampicillin, carbenicillin, and related antibiotics
   5516..5620    -  promoter       AmpR promoter: bla
