[The description below was written by a language model from this plasmid's Addgene catalogue record and pLannotate feature annotations shown in this document.]
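Description:
pcDNA3.1(+)-HaloTag N58-(GGS)X6-Lifeact is a mammalian expression plasmid built on the pcDNA3.1(+) backbone. It is maintained in E. coli through a high-copy ColE1/pUC-type origin with ampicillin selection (AmpR under its own bla promoter), and it also carries an f1 phage origin. For selection in mammalian cells, an SV40 enhancer/early promoter drives a neomycin phosphotransferase gene terminated by an SV40 poly(A) signal. Several short annotations (an HIV-1 LTR fragment, ble and lacI fragments, lac promoter/operator remnants, a bom fragment) appear to be backbone remnants or similarity hits rather than functional parts.

The payload is a synthetic fusion placed downstream of the CMV immediate-early enhancer and promoter, with a T7 promoter just upstream of the coding region and the bovine growth hormone poly(A) signal following it. The annotated portion of the insert is a short fragment of the haloalkane dehalogenase gene dhaA, the protein from which HaloTag is derived. This fits the "N58" name, which suggests an N-terminal fragment of about 58 residues. According to the construct name, this fragment is joined through six GGS repeats, a flexible linker, to Lifeact, a short F-actin-binding peptide; neither the linker nor Lifeact is annotated separately in the feature tables. The associated publication describes TagBiFC, a bimolecular complementation approach for long-term single-molecule tracking of protein–protein interactions in living cells, so this plasmid presumably supplies one split-HaloTag half targeted to actin filaments, to be paired with a complementary fragment. The record itself does not name the partner construct. The depositor sequence and the repository's sequencing result differ by only three nucleotides in length, within the origin region, and give otherwise identical annotations.
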