Addgene plasmid #171436: pcDNA3.1(+)-HaloTag N58-(GGS)X6-Lifeact
Purpose: Expression of HaloTag N58-(GGS)X6-Lifeact in mammalian cells
Depositing lab: Yujie Sun. Depositing organization: Peking University. Publication: TagBiFC technique allows long-term single-molecule tracking of protein-protein interactions in living cells. Shao S, Zhang H, Zeng Y, Li Y, Sun C, Sun Y. Commun Biol. 2021 Mar 19;4(1):378. doi: 10.1038/s42003-021-01896-7. PubMed 33742089.
Backbone
  Vector backbone: pcDNA3.1(+)
  Vector type: Mammalian Expression
Growth in bacteria
  Bacterial resistance: Ampicillin, 100 μg/mL
  Growth temperature: 37°C
  Growth strain: DH5alpha
  Copy number: High Copy
Gene/Insert
  Gene/Insert name: HaloTag N58-(GGS)X6-Lifeact
  Species: Synthetic
  Cloning method: Restriction Enzyme; 5′ cloning site Unknown (unknown if destroyed); 3′ cloning site Unknown (unknown if destroyed)
Terms and licenses: Academic/Nonprofit Terms; Industry Terms: Not Available to Industry
How to cite: pcDNA3.1(+)-HaloTag N58-(GGS)X6-Lifeact was a gift from Yujie Sun (Addgene plasmid # 171436 ; http://n2t.net/addgene:171436 ; RRID:Addgene_171436)
